Addgene plasmid #218777: M3-dCAS9-DNMT3A-DNMT3L (dCas9-3A-3L)
Purpose: Expresses dCAS9-DNMT3A-DNMT3L fusion protein and double marker GFP-T2A-Puro under independent promoters
Depositing lab: Maja Jagodic. Depositing organization: Karolinska Institutet. Publication: Systematic comparison of dCas9-based DNA methylation epimodifiers over time indicates efficient on-target and widespread off-target effects. Kakhki MP, Rangani F, Ewing E, Cucuzza CS, Zheleznyakova G, Kalomoiri M, Badam TVS, Covacu R, Andreou I, Needhamsen M, Kular L, Jagodic M. bioRxiv 2025.03.15.641804; doi: 10.1101/2025.03.15.641804.
Backbone
  Vector backbone: pdCas9-DNMT3A-EGFP
  Total vector size (bp): 12479
  Vector type: Mammalian Expression, CRISPR
  Selectable markers: Puromycin
Growth in bacteria
  Bacterial resistance: Ampicillin, 100 μg/mL
  Growth temperature: 37°C
  Growth strain: DH5alpha
  Copy number: Unknown
Gene/Insert 1
  Gene/Insert name: M3-dCAS9-DNMT3A-DNMT3L (dCas9-3A-3L)
  Species: H. sapiens (human)
  Insert size (bp): 6279
Gene/Insert 2
  Gene/Insert name: GFP-T2A-Puro
  Species: H. sapiens (human)
Terms and licenses: Academic/Nonprofit Terms; Industry Terms: Not Available to Industry
Depositor comments: Please visit https://doi.org/10.1101/2025.03.15.641804 for bioRxiv preprint.
How to cite: M3-dCAS9-DNMT3A-DNMT3L (dCas9-3A-3L) was a gift from Maja Jagodic (Addgene plasmid # 218777 ; http://n2t.net/addgene:218777 ; RRID:Addgene_218777)
