[The description below was written by a language model from this plasmid's Addgene catalogue record and pLannotate feature annotations shown in this document.]
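Description:
M3-dCAS9-DNMT3A-DNMT3L (dCas9-3A-3L) is a roughly 12.5 kb mammalian expression CRISPR plasmid built on the pdCas9-DNMT3A-EGFP backbone and designed for targeted DNA methylation. It is propagated in E. coli through a high-copy ColE1/pUC-type origin with ampicillin resistance (AmpR under its own bla promoter). An f1 phage origin is also present, as are small pBR322-derived remnants (rop and bom fragments) and a single annotated AAV2 ITR, which appears to be a leftover of the vector lineage rather than part of a functional AAV packaging cassette.

The main payload is a fusion reading frame driven by a hybrid CBh-type promoter (CMV enhancer, chicken β-actin promoter and hybrid CBA/MVM intron). It encodes S. pyogenes Cas9, described in the record as the catalytically dead dCas9, followed by a nucleoplasmin bipartite NLS, the DNMT3A catalytic domain and a DNMT3L fragment, and it terminates at a bGH polyadenylation signal. DNMT3L is a catalytically inactive cofactor that stimulates DNMT3A, so its inclusion is intended to enhance de novo methylation at the guide-specified locus. The catalogue lists the insert as human, although the annotation tool matched the DNMT3L segment to the mouse protein.

Upstream, a human U6 promoter precedes the gRNA scaffold for expressing a single guide RNA. No specific spacer is recorded. A separate CMV enhancer/promoter cassette expresses EGFP linked, per the record, by a T2A peptide to puromycin N-acetyltransferase, ending in an SV40 poly(A) signal, which allows fluorescence sorting or puromycin selection of transfected cells. The associated work used the plasmid to compare dCas9-based methylation editors for on-target and off-target effects over time.
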