Features (pLannotate 1.2.2; 27 found; start..end, strand, type, name):
     31..4131    -  CDS            Cas9: Cas9 (Csn1) endonuclease from the Streptococcus pyogenes Type II CRISPR/Cas system generates RNA-guided double strand breaks in DNA
   4269..4496    -  intron         hybrid intron: hybrid between chicken β-actin (CBA) and minute virus of mice (MMV) introns (Gray et al., 2011)
   4497..4773    -  promoter       chicken β-actin promoter: No description available
   4775..5060    -  enhancer       CMV enhancer: human cytomegalovirus immediate early enhancer; contains an 18-bp deletion relative to the standard CMV enhancer
   5107..5150    -  misc_RNA       gRNA scaffold (fragment): guide RNA scaffold for the Streptococcus pyogenes CRISPR/Cas9 system
   5157..5232    -  misc_RNA       gRNA scaffold: guide RNA scaffold for the Streptococcus pyogenes CRISPR/Cas9 system
   5259..5499    -  promoter       U6 promoter: RNA polymerase III promoter for human U6 snRNA
   5561..6149    -  rep_origin     ori: high-copy-number ColE1/pMB1/pBR322/pUC origin of replication
   6320..7180    -  CDS            AmpR: β-lactamase; bla; confers resistance to ampicillin, carbenicillin, and related antibiotics
   7181..7285    -  promoter       AmpR promoter: bla
   7380..7415    +  CDS            rop (fragment): Rop protein, which maintains plasmids at low copy number; rop
   7517..7566    +  misc_feature   bom (fragment): basis of mobility region from pBR322
   7567..8022    -  rep_origin     f1 ori (sequence partly withheld): f1 bacteriophage origin of replication; arrow indicates direction of (+) strand synthesis
   8041..8092    +  misc_feature   bom (fragment): basis of mobility region from pBR322
   8097..8237    -  repeat_region  AAV2 ITR: inverted terminal repeat of adeno-associated virus serotype 2 inverted
   8251..8372    -  polyA_signal   SV40 poly(A) signal: SV40 polyadenylation signal
   8395..8479    -  CDS            large T antigen (fragment): large T antigen from SV40 (simian virus 40)
   8496..8539    -  misc_feature   MCS (fragment): multiple cloning site
   8540..9139    -  CDS            PuroR (fragment): puromycin N-acetyltransferase; pac from Streptomyces; confers resistance to puromycin
   9195..9223    -  misc_feature   MCS (fragment): multiple cloning site
   9224..9940    -  CDS            EGFP: EGFP is a basic (constitutively fluorescent) green fluorescent protein published in 1996, derived from Aequorea victoria. It is reported to be a rapidly-maturing weak dimer with moderate acid sensitivity.
   9985..10188   -  promoter       CMV promoter: human cytomegalovirus (CMV) immediate early promoter
  10189..10492   -  enhancer       CMV enhancer: human cytomegalovirus immediate early enhancer
  10603..10714   -  polyA_signal   bGH poly(A) signal: bovine growth hormone polyadenylation signal
  10765..11406   -  CDS            Dnmt3l (fragment): DNM3L_MOUSE - Experimental evidence at protein level: Swiss-Prot protein existence level 1. Catalytically inactive regulatory factor of DNA methyltransferases that can either promote or inhibit DNA methylation depending on the context (PubMed:11719692, PubMed:15318244, PubMed:15671018, PubMed:24074865). Essential for the function of DNMT3A and DNMT3B: activates DNMT3A and DNMT3B by binding to their catalytic domain (PubMed:15671018). Acts by accelerating the binding of DNA and S-adenosyl-L-methionine (AdoMet) to the methyltransferases and dissociates from the complex after DNA binding to the m
  11503..12435   -  CDS            DNMT3A catalytic domain: catalytic domain of DNA methyltransferase 3A
  12463..30      -  CDS            nucleoplasmin NLS (across the origin): bipartite nuclear localization signal from nucleoplasmin
>Addgene plasmid #218777 | M3-dCAS9-DNMT3A-DNMT3L (dCas9-3A-3L) | addgene full sequence | sequence record 438179 | Addgene NGS Result
TCCGGCCTTTTTCGTGGCCGCCGGCCTTTTGTCGCCTCCCAGCTGAGACAGGTCGATCCGTGTCTCGTAC
AGGCCGGTGATGCTCTGGTGGATCAGGGTGGCGTCCAGCACCTCTTTGGTGCTGGTGTACCTCTTCCGGT
CGATGGTGGTGTCAAAGTACTTGAAGGCGGCAGGGGCTCCCAGATTGGTCAGGGTAAACAGGTGGATGAT
ATTCTCGGCCTGCTCTCTGATGGGCTTATCCCGGTGCTTGTTGTAGGCGGACAGCACTTTGTCCAGATTA
GCGTCGGCCAGGATCACTCTCTTGGAGAACTCGCTGATCTGCTCGATGATCTCGTCCAGGTAGTGCTTGT
GCTGTTCCACAAACAGCTGTTTCTGCTCATTATCCTCGGGGGAGCCCTTCAGCTTCTCATAGTGGCTGGC
CAGGTACAGGAAGTTCACATATTTGGAGGGCAGGGCCAGTTCGTTTCCCTTCTGCAGTTCGCCGGCAGAG
GCCAGCATTCTCTTCCGGCCGTTTTCCAGCTCGAACAGGGAGTACTTAGGCAGCTTGATGATCAGGTCCT
TTTTCACTTCTTTGTAGCCCTTGGCTTCCAGAAAGTCGATGGGATTCTTCTCGAAGCTGCTTCTTTCCAT
GATGGTGATCCCCAGCAGCTCTTTCACACTCTTCAGTTTCTTGGACTTGCCCTTTTCCACTTTGGCCACC
ACCAGCACAGAATAGGCCACGGTGGGGCTGTCGAAGCCGCCGTACTTCTTAGGGTCCCAGTCCTTCTTTC
TGGCGATCAGCTTATCGCTGTTCCTCTTGGGCAGGATAGACTCTTTGCTGAAGCCGCCTGTCTGCACCTC
GGTCTTTTTCACGATATTCACTTGGGGCATGCTCAGCACTTTCCGCACGGTGGCAAAATCCCGGCCCTTA
TCCCACACGATCTCCCCGGTTTCGCCGTTTGTCTCGATCAGAGGCCGCTTCCGGATCTCGCCGTTGGCCA
GGGTAATCTCGGTCTTGAAAAAGTTCATGATGTTGCTGTAGAAGAAGTACTTGGCGGTAGCCTTGCCGAT
TTCCTGCTCGCTCTTGGCGATCATCTTCCGCACGTCGTACACCTTGTAGTCGCCGTACACGAACTCGCTT
TCCAGCTTAGGGTACTTTTTGATCAGGGCGGTTCCCACGACGGCGTTCAGGTAGGCGTCGTGGGCGTGGT
GGTAGTTGTTGATCTCGCGCACTTTGTAAAACTGGAAATCCTTCCGGAAATCGGACACCAGCTTGGACTT
CAGGGTGATCACTTTCACTTCCCGGATCAGCTTGTCATTCTCGTCGTACTTAGTGTTCATCCGGGAGTCC
AGGATCTGTGCCACGTGCTTTGTGATCTGCCGGGTTTCCACCAGCTGTCTCTTGATGAAGCCGGCCTTAT
CCAGTTCGCTCAGGCCGCCTCTCTCGGCCTTGGTCAGATTGTCGAACTTTCTCTGGGTAATCAGCTTGGC
GTTCAGCAGCTGCCGCCAGTAGTTCTTCATCTTCTTCACGACCTCTTCGGAGGGCACGTTGTCGCTCTTG
CCCCGGTTCTTGTCGCTTCTGGTCAGCACCTTGTTGTCGATGGAGTCGTCCTTCAGAAAGCTCTGAGGCA
CGATAGCGTCCACATCGTAGTCGGACAGCCGGTTGATGTCCAGTTCCTGGTCCACGTACATATCCCGCCC
ATTCTGCAGGTAGTACAGGTACAGCTTCTCGTTCTGCAGCTGGGTGTTTTCCACGGGGTGTTCTTTCAGG
ATCTGGCTGCCCAGCTCTTTGATGCCCTCTTCGATCCGCTTCATTCTCTCGCGGCTGTTCTTCTGTCCCT
TCTGGGTGGTCTGGTTCTCTCTGGCCATTTCGATCACGATGTTCTCGGGCTTGTGCCGGCCCATCACTTT
CACGAGCTCGTCCACCACCTTCACTGTCTGCAGGATGCCCTTCTTAATGGCGGGGCTGCCGGCCAGATTG
GCAATGTGCTCGTGCAGGCTATCGCCCTGGCCGGACACCTGGGCTTTCTGGATGTCCTCTTTAAAGGTCA
GGCTGTCGTCGTGGATCAGCTGCATGAAGTTTCTGTTGGCGAAGCCGTCGGACTTCAGGAAATCCAGGAT
TGTCTTGCCGGACTGCTTGTCCCGGATGCCGTTGATCAGCTTCCGGCTCAGCCTGCCCCAGCCGGTGTAT
CTCCGCCGCTTCAGCTGCTTCATCACTTTGTCGTCGAACAGGTGGGCATAGGTTTTCAGCCGTTCCTCGA
TCATCTCTCTGTCCTCAAACAGTGTCAGGGTCAGCACGATATCTTCCAGAATGTCCTCGTTTTCCTCATT
GTCCAGGAAGTCCTTGTCCTTGATAATTTTCAGCAGATCGTGGTATGTGCCCAGGGAGGCGTTGAACCGA
TCTTCCACGCCGGAGATTTCCACGGAGTCGAAGCACTCGATTTTCTTGAAGTAGTCCTCTTTCAGCTGCT
TCACGGTCACTTTCCGGTTGGTCTTGAACAGCAGGTCCACGATGGCCTTTTTCTGCTCGCCGCTCAGGAA
GGCGGGCTTTCTCATTCCCTCGGTCACGTATTTCACTTTGGTCAGCTCGTTATACACGGTGAAGTACTCG
TACAGCAGGCTGTGCTTGGGCAGCACCTTCTCGTTGGGCAGGTTCTTATCGAAGTTGGTCATCCGCTCGA
TGAAGCTCTGGGCGGAAGCGCCCTTGTCCACCACTTCCTCGAAGTTCCAGGGGGTGATGGTTTCCTCGCT
CTTTCTGGTCATCCAGGCGAATCTGCTGTTTCCCCTGGCCAGAGGGCCCACGTAGTAGGGGATGCGGAAG
GTCAGGATCTTCTCGATCTTTTCCCGGTTGTCCTTCAGGAATGGGTAAAAATCTTCCTGCCGCCGCAGAA
TGGCGTGCAGCTCTCCCAGGTGGATCTGGTGGGGGATGCTGCCGTTGTCGAAGGTCCGCTGCTTCCGCAG
CAGGTCCTCTCTGTTCAGCTTCACGAGCAGTTCCTCGGTGCCGTCCATCTTTTCCAGGATGGGCTTGATG
AACTTGTAGAACTCTTCCTGGCTGGCTCCGCCGTCAATGTAGCCGGCGTAGCCGTTCTTGCTCTGGTCGA
AGAAAATCTCTTTGTACTTCTCAGGCAGCTGCTGCCGCACGAGAGCTTTCAGCAGGGTCAGGTCCTGGTG
GTGCTCGTCGTATCTCTTGATCATAGAGGCGCTCAGGGGGGCCTTGGTGATCTCGGTGTTCACTCTCAGG
ATGTCGCTCAGCAGGATGGCGTCGGACAGGTTCTTGGCGGCCAGAAACAGGTCGGCGTACTGGTCGCCGA
TCTGGGCCAGCAGGTTGTCCAGGTCGTCGTCGTAGGTGTCCTTGCTCAGCTGCAGTTTGGCATCCTCGGC
CAGGTCGAAGTTGCTCTTGAAGTTGGGGGTCAGGCCCAGGCTCAGGGCAATCAGGTTGCCGAACAGGCCA
TTCTTCTTCTCGCCGGGCAGCTGGGCGATCAGATTTTCCAGCCGTCTGCTCTTGCTCAGTCTGGCAGACA
GGATGGCCTTGGCGTCCACGCCGCTGGCGTTGATGGGGTTTTCCTCGAACAGCTGGTTGTAGGTCTGCAC
CAGCTGGATGAACAGCTTGTCCACGTCGCTGTTGTCGGGGTTCAGGTCGCCCTCGATCAGGAAGTGGCCC
CGGAACTTGATCATGTGGGCCAGGGCCAGATAGATCAGCCGCAGGTCGGCCTTGTCGGTGCTGTCCACCA
GTTTCTTTCTCAGGTGGTAGATGGTGGGGTACTTCTCGTGGTAGGCCACCTCGTCCACGATGTTGCCGAA
GATGGGGTGCCGCTCGTGCTTCTTATCCTCTTCCACCAGGAAGGACTCTTCCAGTCTGTGGAAGAAGCTG
TCGTCCACCTTGGCCATCTCGTTGCTGAAGATCTCTTGCAGATAGCAGATCCGGTTCTTCCGTCTGGTGT
ATCTTCTTCTGGCGGTTCTCTTCAGCCGGGTGGCCTCGGCTGTTTCGCCGCTGTCGAACAGCAGGGCTCC
GATCAGGTTCTTCTTGATGCTGTGCCGGTCGGTGTTGCCCAGCACCTTGAATTTCTTGCTGGGCACCTTG
TACTCGTCGGTGATCACGGCCCAGCCCACAGAGTTGGTGCCGATGGCCAGGCCGATGCTGTACTTCTTGT
CGGCTGCTGGGACTCCGTGGATACCGACCTTCCGCTTCTTCTTTGGGGCCATCTTATCGTCATCGTCTTT
GTAATCAATATCATGATCCTTGTAGTCTCCGTCGTGGTCCTTATAGTCCATGGTGGCACCGGTCCAACCT
GAAAAAAAGTGATTTCAGGCAGGTGCTCCAGGTAATTAAACATTAATACCCCACCAACCAACCATCCCTT
AAACCCTTACCTCTTGCTCAGCTAATTACAGCCCGGAGGAGAAGGGCCGTCCCGCCCGCTCACCTGTGGG
AGTAACGCGGTCAGTCAGAGCCGGGGCGGGCGGCGCGAGGCGGCGGCGGAGCGGGGCACGGGGCGAAGGC
AGCGCGCAGCGACTCCCGCCCGCCGCGCGCTTCGCTTTTTATAGGGCCGCCGCCGCCGCCGCCTCGCCAT
AAAAGGAAACTTTCGGAGCGCGCCGCTCTGATTGGCTGCCGCCGCACCTCTCCGCCTCGCCCCGCCCCGC
CCCTCGCCCCGCCCCGCCCCGCCTGGCGCGCGCCCCCCCCCCCCCCCGCCCCCATCGCTGCACAAAATAA
TTAAAAAATAAATAAATACAAAATTGGGGGTGGGGAGGGGGGGGAGATGGGGAGAGTGAAGCAGAACGTG
GGGCTCACCTCGACCATGGTAATAGCGATGACTAATACGTAGATGTACTGCCAAGTAGGAAAGTCCCATA
AGGTCATGTACTGGGCACAATGCCAGGCGGGCCATTTACCGTCATTGACGTCAATAGGGGGCGTACTTGG
CATATGATACACTTGATGTACTGCCAAGTGGGCAGTTTACCGTAAATACTCCACCCATTGACGTCAATGG
AAAGTCCCTATTGGCGTTACTATTGACGTCAATGGGCGGGGGTCGTTGGGCGGTCAGCCAGGCGGGCCAT
TTACCGTAAGTTATGTAACGGGTACCTCTAGAGCCATTTGTCTGCAGAATTGGCGCACGCGCTAAAAACG
GACTAGCCTTATTTTAACTTGCTATTTCTAGCTCTAAAACAAAAAAGCACCGACTCGGTGCCACTTTTTC
AAGTTGATAACGGACTAGCCTTATTTTAACTTGCTATTTCTAGCTCTAAAACAGGTCTTCTCGAAGACCC
GGTGTTTCGTCCTTTCCACAAGATATATAAAGCCAAGAAATCGAAATACTTTCAAGTTACGGTAAGCATA
TGATAGTCCATTTTAAAACATAATTTTAAAACTGCAAACTACCCAAGAAATTATTACTTTCTACGTCACG
TATTTTGTACTAATATCTTTGTGTTTACAGTCAAATTAATTCCAATTATCTCTCTAACAGCCTTGTATCG
TATATGCAAATATGAAGGAATCATGGGAAATAGGCCCTCACATGTGAGCAAAAGGCCAGCAAAAGGCCAG
GAACCGTAAAAAGGCCGCGTTGCTGGCGTTTTTCCATAGGCTCCGCCCCCCTGACGAGCATCACAAAAAT
CGACGCTCAAGTCAGAGGTGGCGAAACCCGACAGGACTATAAAGATACCAGGCGTTTCCCCCTGGAAGCT
CCCTCGTGCGCTCTCCTGTTCCGACCCTGCCGCTTACCGGATACCTGTCCGCCTTTCTCCCTTCGGGAAG
CGTGGCGCTTTCTCATAGCTCACGCTGTAGGTATCTCAGTTCGGTGTAGGTCGTTCGCTCCAAGCTGGGC
TGTGTGCACGAACCCCCCGTTCAGCCCGACCGCTGCGCCTTATCCGGTAACTATCGTCTTGAGTCCAACC
CGGTAAGACACGACTTATCGCCACTGGCAGCAGCCACTGGTAACAGGATTAGCAGAGCGAGGTATGTAGG
CGGTGCTACAGAGTTCTTGAAGTGGTGGCCTAACTACGGCTACACTAGAAGAACAGTATTTGGTATCTGC
GCTCTGCTGAAGCCAGTTACCTTCGGAAAAAGAGTTGGTAGCTCTTGATCCGGCAAACAAACCACCGCTG
GTAGCGGTGGTTTTTTTGTTTGCAAGCAGCAGATTACGCGCAGAAAAAAAGGATCTCAAGAAGATCCTTT
GATCTTTTCTACGGGGTCTGACGCTCAGTGGAACGAAAACTCACGTTAAGGGATTTTGGTCATGAGATTA
TCAAAAAGGATCTTCACCTAGATCCTTTTAAATTAAAAATGAAGTTTTAAATCAATCTAAAGTATATATG
AGTAAACTTGGTCTGACAGTTACCAATGCTTAATCAGTGAGGCACCTATCTCAGCGATCTGTCTATTTCG
TTCATCCATAGTTGCCTGACTCCCCGTCGTGTAGATAACTACGATACGGGAGGGCTTACCATCTGGCCCC
AGTGCTGCAATGATACCGCGGCTTCCACGCTCACCGGCTCCAGATTTATCAGCAATAAACCAGCCAGCCG
GAAGGGCCGAGCGCAGAAGTGGTCCTGCAACTTTATCCGCCTCCATCCAGTCTATTAATTGTTGCCGGGA
AGCTAGAGTAAGTAGTTCGCCAGTTAATAGTTTGCGCAACGTTGTTGCCATTGCTACAGGCATCGTGGTG
TCACGCTCGTCGTTTGGTATGGCTTCATTCAGCTCCGGTTCCCAACGATCAAGGCGAGTTACATGATCCC
CCATGTTGTGCAAAAAAGCGGTTAGCTCCTTCGGTCCTCCGATCGTTGTCAGAAGTAAGTTGGCCGCAGT
GTTATCACTCATGGTTATGGCAGCACTGCATAATTCTCTTACTGTCATGCCATCCGTAAGATGCTTTTCT
GTGACTGGTGAGTACTCAACCAAGTCATTCTGAGAATAGTGTATGCGGCGACCGAGTTGCTCTTGCCCGG
CGTCAATACGGGATAATACCGCGCCACATAGCAGAACTTTAAAAGTGCTCATCATTGGAAAACGTTCTTC
GGGGCGAAAACTCTCAAGGATCTTACCGCTGTTGAGATCCAGTTCGATGTAACCCACTCGTGCACCCAAC
TGATCTTCAGCATCTTTTACTTTCACCAGCGTTTCTGGGTGAGCAAAAACAGGAAGGCAAAATGCCGCAA
AAAAGGGAATAAGGGCGACACGGAAATGTTGAATACTCATACTCTTCCTTTTTCAATATTATTGAAGCAT
TTATCAGGGTTATTGTCTCATGAGCGGATACATATTTGAATGTATTTAGAAAAATAAACAAATAGGGGTT
CCGCGCACATTTCCCCGAAAAGTGCCACCTGACGTCTAAGAAACCATTATTATCATGACATTAACCTATA
AAAATAGGCGTATCACGAGGCCCTTTCGTCTCGCGCGTTTCGGTGATGACGGTGAAAACCTCTGACACAT
GCAGCTCCCGGAGACGGTCACAGCTTGTCTGTAAGCGGATGCCGGGAGCAGACAAGCCCGTCAGGGCGCG
TCAGCGGGTGTTGGCGGGTGTCGGGGCTGGCTTAACTATGCGGCATCAGAGCAGATTGTACTGAGAGTGC
ACCATAAAATTGTAAACGTTAATATTTTGTTAAAATTCGCGTTAAATTTTTGTTAAATCAGCTCATTTTT
TAACCAATAGACCGAAATCGGCAAAATCCCTTATAAATCAAAAGAATAGCCCGAGATAGAGT
[37 nt withheld, positions 7693-7729]
AAAGAACGTGGACTCCAACGTCAAAGG
[141 nt withheld, positions 7757-7897]
G
[46 nt withheld, positions 7899-7944]
A
[95 nt withheld, positions 7946-8040]
TATGCGGTGTGAAATACCGCACAGATGCGTAAGGAGAAAATACCGCATCAGGCGCCCCTGCAGGCAGCTG
CGCGCTCGCTCGCTCACTGAGGCCGCCCGGGCAAAGCCCGGGCGTCGGGCGACCTTTGGTCGCCCGGCCT
CAGTGAGCGAGCGAGCGCGCAGAGAGGGAGTGGCCAACTCCATCACTAGGGGTTCCTGCGGCCGCCGCGT
TAAGATACATTGATGAGTTTGGACAAACCACAACTAGAATGCAGTGAAAAAAATGCTTTATTTGTGAAAT
TTGTGATGCTATTGCTTTATTTGTAACCATTATAAGCTGCAATAAACAAGTTAACAACAACAATTGCATT
CATTTTATGTTTCAGGTTCAGGGGGAGGTGTGGGAGGTTTTTTAAAGCAAGTAAAACCTCTACAAATGTG
GTATGGCTGATTATGATCAGTTATCTAGATCCGGTGGATCCCGGGCCCGCGGTACCGTCGACTGCAGAAT
TCGAAGCTTTCAGGCACCGGGCTTGCGGGTCATGCACCAGGTGCGCGGTCCTTCGGGCACCTCGACGTCG
GCGGTGACGGTGAAGCCGAGCCGCTCGTAGAAGGGGAGGTTGTGGGGCGCGGAGGTCTCCAGGAAGGCGG
GCACCCCGGCGCGCTCGGCCGCCTCCACTCCGGGGAGCACGACGGCGCTGCCCAGACCCTTGCCCTGGTG
GTCGGGCGAGACGCCGACGGTGGCCAGGAACCACGCGGGCTCCTTGGGCCGGTGCGGCGCCAGGAGGCCT
TCCATCTGTTGCTGCGCGGCCAGCCGGGAACCGCTCAACTCGGCCATGCGCGGGCCGATCTCGGCGAACA
CCGCCCCCGCTTCGACGCTCTCCGGCGTGGTCCAGACCGCCACCGCGGCGCCGTCGTCCGCGACCCACAC
CTTGCCGATGTCGAGCCCGACGCGCGTGAGGAAGAGTTCTTGCAGCTCGGTGACCCGCTCGATGTGGCGG
TCCGGATCGACGGTGTGGCGCGTGGCGGGGTAGTCGGCGAACGCGGCGGCGAGGGTGCGTACGGCCCTGG
GGACGTCGTCGCGGGTGGCGAGGCGCACCGTGGGCTTGTACTCGGTCATTGGGCCAGGATTCTCCTCGAC
GTCACCGCATGTTAGCAGACTTCCTCTGCCCTCAGAAGCTTGAGCTCGAGATCTGAGTCCGGACTTGTAC
AGCTCGTCCATGCCGAGAGTGATCCCGGCGGCGGTCACGAACTCCAGCAGGACCATGTGATCGCGCTTCT
CGTTGGGGTCTTTGCTCAGGGCGGACTGGGTGCTCAGGTAGTGGTTGTCGGGCAGCAGCACGGGGCCGTC
GCCGATGGGGGTGTTCTGCTGGTAGTGGTCGGCGAGCTGCACGCTGCCGTCCTCGATGTTGTGGCGGATC
TTGAAGTTCACCTTGATGCCGTTCTTCTGCTTGTCGGCCATGATATAGACGTTGTGGCTGTTGTAGTTGT
ACTCCAGCTTGTGCCCCAGGATGTTGCCGTCCTCCTTGAAGTCGATGCCCTTCAGCTCGATGCGGTTCAC
CAGGGTGTCGCCCTCGAACTTCACCTCGGCGCGGGTCTTGTAGTTGCCGTCGTCCTTGAAGAAGATGGTG
CGCTCCTGGACGTAGCCTTCGGGCATGGCGGACTTGAAGAAGTCGTGCTGCTTCATGTGGTCGGGGTAGC
GGCTGAAGCACTGCACGCCGTAGGTCAGGGTGGTCACGAGGGTGGGCCAGGGCACGGGCAGCTTGCCGGT
GGTGCAGATGAACTTCAGGGTCAGCTTGCCGTAGGTGGCATCGCCCTCGCCCTCGCCGGACACGCTGAAC
TTGTGGCCGTTTACGTCGCCGTCCAGCTCGACCAGGATGGGCACCACCCCGGTGAACAGCTCCTCGCCCT
TGCTCACCATGGTGGCGACCGGTAGCGCTAGCGGATCTGACGGTTCACTAAACCAGCTCTGCTTATATAG
ACCTCCCACCGTACACGCCTACCGCCCATTTGCGTCAATGGGGCGGAGTTGTTACGACATTTTGGAAAGT
CCCGTTGATTTTGGTGCCAAAACAAACTCCCATTGACGTCAATGGGGTGGAGACTTGGAAATCCCCGTGA
GTCAAACCGCTATCCACGCCCATTGATGTACTGCCAAAACCGCATCACCATGGTAATAGCGATGACTAAT
ACGTAGATGTACTGCCAAGTAGGAAAGTCCCATAAGGTCATGTACTGGGCACAATGCCAGGCGGGCCATT
TACCGTCATTGACGTCAATAGGGGGCGTACTTGGCATATGATACACTTGATGTACTGCCAAGTGGGCAGT
TTACCGTAAATACTCCACCCATTGACGTCAATGGAAAGTCCCTATTGGCGTTACTATGGGAACATACGTC
ATTATTGACGTCAATGGGCGGGGGTCGTTGGGCGGTCAGCCAGGCGGGCCATTTACCGTAAGTTATGTAA
CGCGGAACGCGGCCGCTCCCCAGCATGCCTGCTATTCTCTTCCCAATCCTCCCCCTTGCTGTCCTGCCCC
ACCCCACCCCCCAGAATAGAATGACACCTACTCAGACAATGCGATGCAATTTCCTCATTTTATTAGGAAA
GGACAGTGGGAGTGGCACCTTCCAGGGTCAAGGAAGGCACGGGGGAGGGGCAAACAACAGATGGCTGGCA
ACTAGAAGGCACAGTCGAGGCTGATCAGCGAGCTCTAGTTAGAATTGAATTCGGGCCGGCCCTAAAGAGG
AAGTGAGTTTTGAGAAAAATACTTGAAGTACTCTCTCAGCGGGAGAAGGCAGTTCTTCACCAGGAGGTCA
ACTTTCGGGGCGTCCAGCTTGCTCCTGCTTCTGACTTGGGCTTGCAGATACTCTTCTTCCTTTGGGGTCA
GGGGCGCATGCTTGCTCTTCAGCCCTGGAATGTTGCTCCACACCCGCATAGCATTCTGGTAGTCCCTGCC
ACGGACATCCTGGAGGGTCACAGCCTCTGTCTGAAGGAAGCGGGTAGTTGTCTCTTGGTCATCCTCAGTC
AGCAGCAGATTGTCCATGAATATCCAGAAGAAGGGCCGCTGACTCTCCTGGCGAGGCAGCGCATACTGCA
GGATCCGGTGGAACTGGAACATGTACCAGCCGGGACAGCGATCACAGGAGCTGCCTAGGGGCTGCGTCGA
GCCGTACACCAGGTCAAAGGGGCCCCATTTCTCCACGTCTCTCCTCACGACATTTGTGACATCTTCCACG
TACTTCAGCGTTCCTCCCCCAGAACCAGAACCGCTTTCTAAAAAGCCCAAACTCTTTAGTACTTTATCAA
TATTTCTAAAAAGGCTCAGTACCCGCACTGGCTGTCTCTTCCATGCAGACACTGTCTTGTATATCTCCAT
AGGGCCCATATGGCTGCCGCGCAAGCTTAACGGCACCAGGCCGCTGCTGAAGCTCGGCCCGCGGCTGTTA
GCGTTACTATTGCCGCTAGAAGGCCGGCCGGACACACACGCAAAATACTCCTTCAGCGGAGCGAAGAGGT
GGCGGATGACTGGCACGCTCCATGACCGGCCCAGCAGTCTCTGCCTCGCCAAGCGGCTCATGTTGGAGAC
GTCAGTATAGTGGACTGGGAAACCAAATACCCTTTCCATTTCAGTGCACCATAAGATGTCCTCTTTCTCA
TTCATGAACACAGGAAAATGCTGGTCTTTGCCCTGCTTTATGGAGTTTGACCTCGTAGTAATGGTCCTCA
CTTTGCTGAACTTGGCTATCCTGCCATGCTCCAGACACTCCTGCAGCTCCAGCTTATCATTCACAGTGGA
TGCCAACGGCCTGTTCATACCGGGAAGGTTACCCCAGAAGTAGCGGGCCCTGTGTGCAGCTGACACTTCT
TTGGCATCAATCATCACAGGGTTGGACTCGAGAAATCGCGAGATGTCCCTCTTGTCACTAACGCCCATGG
CCACCACATTCTCAAAGAGCCAGAAGAAGGGGCGATCATCTCCCTCCTTGGGCCGCGCATCATGCAGGAG
GCGGTAGAACTCAAAGAAGAGCCGGCCAGTGCCCTCGTAGAGGCCCTTGCGAGCAGGGTTGACGATGGAG
AGGTCATTGCAGGGACTGCCCCCAATCACCAGATCGAATGGGCCCCACTCCTGGATATGCTTCTGTGTGA
CGCTGCGGACGTCCCCGACGTACATGATCTTCCCCTGGTGCCGCACCATGCCCACCGTGATGGAGTCCTC
ACACACCTCCGAGGCAATGTAGCGGTCCACCTGAATGCCCAAGTCCTTCAGCACCAGGAGCCCTGTAGCG
ATTCCATCAAAGAGAGACAGCACCCGGATGGGCTTCCTCTTCTCAGCTGGGACAGGTGGGTAAACCTTTG
GAGGGTCAAATTCCTGGTCGTGGTTATTAGCGAAGAACATCTGGAGCCGGGAGGGGGATCCGCTCCCGCC
TCCGCCCTCGAGCTTTTTCTTTTTGGCCTG
